>Addgene plasmid #237321 | pTW386c | addgene full sequence | sequence record 472486 | Addgene NGS Result
AAGCCAAATTAAGGCCGTCACTCGGTCGCTACGCTCCGGGCGTGAGACTGCGGCGGGCGCTGCGGACACA
TACAAAGTTACCCACAGATTCCGTGGATAAGCAGGGGACTAACATGTGAGGCAAAACAGCAGGGCCGCGC
CGGTGGCGTTTTTCCATAGGCTCCGCCCTCCTGCCAGAGTTCACATAAACAGACGCTTTTCCGGTGCATC
TGTGGGAGCCGTGAGGCTCAACCATGAATCTGACAGTACGGGCGAAACCCGACAGGACTTAAAGATCCCC
ACCGTTTCCGGCGGGTCGCTCCCTCTTGCGCTCTCCTGTTCCGACCCTGCCGTTTACCGGATACCTGTTC
CGCCTTTCTCCCTTACGGGAAGTGTGGCGCTTTCTCATAGCTCACACACTGGTATCTCGGCTCGGTGTAG
GTCGTTCGCTCCAAGCTGGGCTGTAAGCAAGAACTCCCCGTTCAGCCCGACTGCTGCGCCTTATCCGGTA
ACTGTTCACTTGAGTCCAACCCGGAAAAGCACGGTAAAACGCCACTGGCAGCAGCCATTGGTAACTGGGA
GTTCGCAGAGGATTTGTTTAGCTAAACACGCGGTTGCTCTTGAAGTGTGCGCCAAAGTCCGGCTACACTG
GAAGGACAGATTTGGTTGCTGTGCTCTGCGAAAGCCAGTTACCACGGTTAAGCAGTTCCCCAACTGACTT
AACCTTCGATCAAACCACCTCCCCAGGTGGTTTTTTCGTTTACAGGGCAAAAGATTACGCGCAGAAAAAA
AGGATCTCAAGAAGATCCTTTGATCTTTTCTACTGAACCGCTCTAGATTTCAGTGCAATTTATCTCTTCA
AATGTAGCACCTGAAGTCAGCCCAGGAGGAAGAGGACATCCGGTCAAATAAAACGAAAGGCTCAGTCGAA
AGACTGGGCCTTTCGTTTTGCTGAGGAGACTTAGGGACCCTTCACTGCCCGCTTTCCAGTCGGGAAACCT
GTCGTGCCAGCTGCATTAATGAATCGGCCAACGCGCGGGGAGAGGCGGTTTGCGTATTGGGTGCCAGGGT
GGTTTTTCTTTTCACCAGTGAGACGGGCAACAGCTGATTGCCCTTCACCGCCTGGCCCTGAGAGAGTTGC
AGCAAGCGGTCCACGCTGGTTTGCCCCAGCAGGCGAAAATCCTGTTTGATGGTGGTTAACGGCGGGATAT
AACATGAGCTGTCTTCGGTATCGTCGTATCCCACTACCGAGATATCCGCACCAACGCGCAGCCCGGACTC
GGTAATGGCGCGCATTGCGCCCAGCGCCATCTGATCGTTGGCAACCAGCATCGCAGTGGGAACGATGCCC
TCATTCAGCATTTGCATGGTTTGTTGAAAACCGGACATGGCACTCCAGTCGCCTTCCCGTTCCGCTATCG
GCTGAATTTGATTGCGAGTGAGATATTTATGCCAGCCAGCCAGACGCAGACGCGCCGAGACAGAACTTAA
TGGGCCCGCTAACAGCGCGATTTGCTGGTGACCCAATGCGACCAGATGCTCCACGCCCAGTCGCGTACCG
TCTTCATGGGAGAAAATAATACTGTTGATGGGTGTCTGGTCAGAGACATCAAGAAATAACGCCGGAACAT
TAGTGCAGGCAGCTTCCACAGCAATGGCATCCTGGTCATCCAGCGGATAGTTAATGATCAGCCCACTGAC
GCGTTGCGCGAGAAGATTGTGCACCGCCGCTTTACAGGCTTCGACGCCGCTTCGTTCTACCATCGACACC
ACCACGCTGGCACCCAGTTGATCGGCGCGAGATTTAATCGCCGCGACAATTTGCGACGGCGCGTGCAGGG
CCAGACTGGAGGTGGCAACGCCAATCAGCAACGACTGTTTGCCCGCCAGTTGTTGTGCCACGCGGTTGGG
AATGTAATTCAGCTCCGCCATCGCCGCTTCCACTTTTTCCCGCGTTTTCGCAGAAACGTGGCTGGCCTGG
TTCACCACGCGGGAAACGGTCTGATAAGAGACACCGGCATACTCTGCGACATCGTATAACGTTACTGGTT
TCACATTCACCACCCTGAATTGACTCTCTTCCGGGCGCTATCATGCCATACCGCGAAAGGTTTTGCACCA
TTCGATGGTGTCGCGCAACGCAATTAATGTAAGTTAGCTCACTCATTAGGCACAATTCTCATGTTTGACA
GCTTATCATCGACTGCACGGTGCACCAATGCTTCTGGCGTCAGGCAGCCATCGGAAGCTGTGGTATGGCT
GTGCAGGTCGTAAATCACTGCATAATTCGTGTCGCTCAAGGCGCACTCCCGTTCTGGATAATGTTTTTTG
CGCCGACATCATAACGGTTCTGGCAAATATTCTGAAATGAGCTGTTGACAATTAATCATCGGCTCGTATA
ATGTGTGGAATTGTGAGCGGATAACAATTTCACACAGGAAACAGCCAGTCCGTTTAGGTGTTTTCACGAG
CACTTCACCAACAATAGGTGCAGTAGGAGATATACATATGGACGCCAAGGACATCGCCTTCGACCAGAAA
TCCCGGGCGGCGCTCCAGGCCGGCGTCGAGAAGCTCGCCAACGCCGTTGGCGTCACCCTCGGCCCACGAG
GGAGAAACGTAGTGCTTGATGAGTACGGCAGTCCCAAAGTGGTAAATGATGGAGTCACCATTGCCCGGGC
TATTGAGCTATATGATCCGATGGAAAATGCTGGTGCAGCATTGATCCGTGAGGTTGCTAGCAAGACCAAT
GATTCTGCTGGTGATGGGACTACAACCGCCTCTGTCCTTGCTCGTGAAATCATCAAGCTGGGCCTTTTGA
GTGTAACTTCTGGTGCAAACCCTGTATCACTTAAGAAAGGAATAGACAAAACAGTGCATGGTCTTATTGA
AGAGCTGGAGAAGAAGGCTAGACCAGTCAAGGGCAGTGGTGATATCAAAGCTGTTGCCTCTATCTCTGCT
GGCAACGATGAACTTATTGGATCTATGATTGCTGATGCTATTGACAAAGTGGGTCCTGATGGTGTCCTTT
CAATTGAGTCTTCATCATCTTTCGAGACTACTGTTGATGTTGAAGAAGGAATGGAGATTGACCGTGGATA
CATTTCCCCTCAATTTGTGACAAACCTCGAGAAATCGATCGTAGAGTTTGAGAATGCTAAGGTTCTTATT
ACTGATCAGAAGATCACCAGCATAAAGGAGATTCTTCCAATCTTGGAGAAGACAACACAGTTGAGAGCTC
CACTGTTTATTATTGCTGAGGACATTACTGGCGAAGCTTTGGCAACCCTTGTTGTTAATAAGCTCCGAGG
AATTCTCAATGTTGCAGCAATCAAAGCCCCAAGTTTTGGTGAGCGACGCAAGGCTGTCCTTCAGGATATT
GCCATTGTGACAGGCGCTGAATTTCTAGCAAAAGACCTGGGTTTGCTGGTTGAGAATGCAACTGAAGAGC
AACTTGGGACAGCGAGAAAAGTCACAATACATCAGACTACAACAACCCTCATAGCGGATGCAGCTAGCAA
AGATGAGATTCAGGCAAGGGTTGCACAGCTAAAGAAGGAACTCTCCGAAACTGATTCGATATATGATACA
GAGAAATTGGCTGAGAGGATTGCAAAGCTTTCTGGTGGTGTGGCTGTCATCAAGGTTGGGGCTGCAACTG
AGACTGAGCTTGAGGACCGCCAACTACGTATCGAGGATGCGAAGAATGCAACTTTCGCAGCTATTGAGGA
GGGCATTGTTCCTGGAGGTGGTACAGCGTATGTGCATCTTTCAACTACCGTCCCTGCGATCAAAGAAACA
ATCGAAGACCATGATGAGCGCCTTGGTGCAGACATTATTCAAAAGGCGTTGGTAGCTCCCGCTTCACTGA
TTGCCCACAATGCTGGAGTGGAAGGGGAAGTGGTAGTTGAGAAGATCAAGGACGGCGAGTGGGAAGTCGG
GTACAATGCGATGAACGACAAGTATGAGAACTTGATTGAGGCGGGTGTTATTGACCCAGCTAAGGTGACG
AGATGCGCGCTCCAGAATGCCGCCTCGGTGGCTGGAATGGTCCTTACCACACAGGCCATTGTTGTCGAGA
AGCCGAAGCCCAAGGCTCCTGTTGCTGAGCCGGCAGAGGGAACCCTTACCGTCTAAGGAGCTAGAAATAA
TTTTGTTTAACTTTAAGAAGGAGATATACATATGGCCAAGGAGTTGTACTTCAACAAGGATGGCTCGGCT
ATCAAGAAGCTTCAGACTGGAGTAAACAAGCTTGCTGACCTTGTTGGAGTTACACTGGGACCAAAGGGAA
GGAATGTTGTTTTGGAGAGCAAGTATGGGTCCCCTAGGATTGTCAATGATGGTGTTACAGTTGCAAGAGA
GGTTGAACTGGAGGATCCTGTTGAAAATATTGGAGCTAAGTTGGTTAGGCAAGCAGCAGCAAAGACCAAT
GATTTAGCTGGAGATGGCACAACTACTTCTGTTGTGCTTGCTCAGGGGCTGATTGCTGAGGGTGTTAAGG
TCGTTGCAGCTGGTGCCAATCCTGTGCAAATTACACGTGGTATCGAGAAAACTGCGAAAGCACTAGTTGA
AGAGCTAAAGAAATTGTCAAAGGAGGTTGAAGACAGTGAGCTTGCGGATGTTGCTGCAGTCAGTGCTGGC
AACAATTATGAAATCGGTAATATGATAGCAGAGGCTATGAGCAAGGTTGGCAGGAAGGGTGTGGTTACCC
TTGAAGAAGGGAGAAGTTCTGAGAATAATCTCTATGTTGTGGAGGGAATGCAGTTTGAACGTGGTTATAT
CTCCCCGTATTTTGTAACTGACAGCGAGAAAATGTCTGCAGAATATGAGAACTGCAAGCTTCTTTTGGTG
GACAAAAAAATCACCAACGCAAGGGATCTTATCAATGTTTTGGAGGAGGCCATAAGAGGTGCATACCCAA
TTCTGATAATTGCTGAGGATATTGAGCAGGAGGCTCTTGCTACTCTTGTTGTCAACAAGCTTAGAGGGTC
ATTGAAAATTGCCGCTATCAAAGCCCCTGGTTTTGGTGAGCGCAAGACCCAGTACTTGGATGATATTGCC
ATTCTAACTGGAGCAACTGTAATCAGGGATGAAGTTGGGCTGTCACTTGACAAGGCAGACAAATCAGTTT
TAGGAACGGCTGCAAAGGTGGTCCTTAACAAAGAGTCAACAACAATTGTTGGTGATGGCAGTACACAGGA
AGAAGTGACTAAGAGGGTTGCACAAATAAAAAATCTCATCGAGGCTGCCGAACAAGAATACGAGAAGGAA
AAGCTCAATGAGAGGATTGCAAAGCTTGCTGGTGGTGTTGCAGTCATTCAGGTGGGAGCACAAACAGAGA
CTGAACTAAAAGAGAAGAAGTTGAGAGTTGAGGATGCCCTAAATGCTACCAAGGCTGCTGTTGAGGAAGG
TATTGTTGTTGGTGGAGGGTGCACTCTTCTGAGACTGGCAGCTAGAGTTGACGCCATCAAGGACAACCTG
GAGAATGATGAGCAGAAGGTTGGAGCTGAAATTGTAAGGAGAGCGCTGAGCTACCCGCTTAAATTGATTG
CTAAGAATGCTGGTGTTAATGGAAGCGTTGTTACCGAGAAGGTTCTCTCTAACGATAACTTCAAGTTTGG
TTACAATGCTGCAACTGGACAGTACGAGGATTTGATGGCTGCTGGTATCATTGACCCCACTAAGGTGGTG
AGATGTTGTCTTGAGCATGCTGCGTCGGTGGCCAAGACATTCCTCACATCGGATGTCGTCGTCGTCGAGA
TCAAGGAGCCTGAGCCTGCGCCCGTCACCAACCCGATGGACAACTCCGGCTACGGGTACTGAGGTCGACG
TCGACCGGATAACAATTGCCCTCTAGAAATAATTTTGTTTAACTTTAAGAAGGAGATATACATATGGCCG
CCACGGTCGTCACCCCAAAGTATACCTCGCTCAAGCCTCTGGGAGACAGAGTGCTTGTGAAGCTTGGTGC
TGCAGAGGAGAAGACTGTTGGTGGGATTCTGCTTCCGTCAACCGCACAGTCTAAGCCTCAGGGAGGTGAG
GTTGTTGCTGTTGGAGAGGGAAGAACTATTGGGGATAAGAAAGTTGAGGTCAGCTTGCAGATTGGGGCTG
AAGTTGTATATTCAAAATATGCTGGGACTGAGGTGCAATTTAACGACACCAAACATCTTATTCTAAAAGA
GGATGATATCATTGGTGTTCTTGAGACTGATGATGTCAAAGATATGAAGCCCCTTAATGACCGGGTTCTC
ATCAAGGTTGCTGAGGCTGAAGACAAAACTGCTGGTGGCCTTATTCTCACTGAAACCACTAAGGAGAAGC
CATCAATCGGAACAGTTGTAGCCGTTGGTCCAGGCCCTCTTGATGATGAAGGCAAGAGGCAGCCATTGTC
AGTTTCAGCGGGCAGCACTGTGATGTACTCCAAGTACGCAGGCAGTGAGTTCAAGGGAGCTGATGGCACC
AACTACATTGTCTTGAGAGTATCAGATGTGATGGCTGTCCTATCTTGAACGGAGCCAATGTACGCAAAAA
ACCCCGCTTCAGCGGGGTTTTTTCGCCAAAAAAAACCCTGCCCTGTCAGGGGCGGGGTTTTTTTTTAGGG
CCCTACTGACTCTATTCGGCGGTGCTATCGCTAGTGGACATGAAACCTCCTAAGAAGCCGGCGCCGTTGC
ACGAGCCGCAGAGAATTTCACGCTTACCACGGCACAGCCAACATAGCGCGCCCGCTTTAAAGCGCCCATT
AAAATGATCTACGGAATTAACACCGTCTCCTTTACACTGGTTGCAGACGATTGCACCATTGCCTTCGCAG
TCCTGACACACCAGTGACGAGCCTTTTGGCGGGCTTTTTTCGGTTTGATCGTTCTCTGTAGCCATCATAT
GTATATCTCCTGTGCAGTGTCTTAGCTGAATTACCCAATCTTCTCGGTATTGGTGTCATCCGTCGGCCAA
ATTACCGTTTCCATCAGACGCTCCCTCATAAGTGCCAAATTTTCGTCGCTGATGCGTTCATACATCATCG
CATGATCACATTTCTTTATCCATTTGCTGTACAGGTGAAGGCGAGTAATCATCACGCGTTCAGCTAACTC
TTGTTTTTCTTTACCCAGGGCTCGCAGAAAGACTTTCCCATCGGTGGGCTTATTCACCGCTACAAAGTTA
TACAGCCAACGGTACGAAGGTGGGTTCATTTCATATAATTGAGTCAAAACGGTTTTAACGGCTTTGTACG
TGAAGACGTTAATTAGCTGAACATGGATATCCTCGAAGCCTTCATCATAGGTGCCGCCCAGGTTCATATG
TATATCTCCTCATTAATTTCAGCCGTTACGCCCACACCCGTTTCTTAGGAATCAGATCCACCGTTTTAAC
TTTGTCAATACGTGCGGCGACAATGAAGTCGTTTACTGTCAGTCCGCCCGCGCTGGGGGTCTGAAGTTCG
GCACGCACCTGGTTTGGTGCTTCAAAGACGACGGTCGCCGGCGCACCGTCTACTGCCGCGTTAATGCGTG
CCACCAACTCATGACCGCACGCTTCATCACGCACCTTCCATACGCACTGGAGGCGCATGCCATCTGCATC
ATCCAACAGTCGCCAGCCCACAACTTTGTGAAGTAAACGCCTAGCATCCGCGGCGTCAACCGGTGCAGGA
TTCGGTTCCAGCGGGAGGCGGGCTATTGATAACACCGACAGAGTTGGGATCAAGATATTATGCAGCGTAT
CTACATTACCTAAAACACGTTCGCCAAAGTTGCTCTCAATCTCTTCCGGAAACGGGTCGCGCGCCCCGAA
ATCTCCCAGCAGATCGGCCATCATATGTATATCTCCTAATTTTTGTAATTTAATCCCATTCATCATCTGA
GATCATATCATCTTCATCGCGCGGAGGCCTGACTACAACTAACACTTCGGCGGCTGCTTCGCCCACGCCC
TCTGCGGCTAATTTTCGACCTTTCTCTACAACCAGACGTCCTTCACGTTCCACGACGTAAATGCCGTCCT
CCACTACTTCCCGCCGGCCACGGTTGGCGACGACCAGGACACGTTCCGCCTCCGCGCTCCTCCACGGAAG
CGTACGGCCATCTGCCAGCTCAATCACAACCGCTTCGCCTGCAACCTCTGCAACCGGTCCCCAGCCTGGA
ACGACGGCCCAGCGCGTCCAGCCCTTATCCACTTCCACCATGCCTAAATCCGCGTCGGTACGAGTACGTC
TCGGCGCGTGGGCAAGCGCTTCACCGCCGTCGCCCTCGCGCACAACGGGCAACAGCAGCACCGTGGTGGC
TTCTGCCACTTCCCCGTACATAAGGCGGACCACCGGTACAGCGGGCCGAGACGCCGCGGCCGCGGCGTTT
GCTGCCCCGTCTTCATCATCCACTTCTTCGCCCGCGGCTTTGCGGCGCGCGCGATCCAGTTCTGCCTCTA
CACGCGCGCGAGCAGGCTCGGTGTCAACTACTTCCAAGGCGCGTTCCAGCTCCGCAACGCTATCTTCCGC
ATCGATGGCTTCGCGGGACTGACGAAAACGAGCAAATGCCAGGCAGTCACCGGGATTATCGCGGGTGAAA
GCCTCCCAACCGTCGTCCCCGCGGCGCTGCGGAAAATCCTTCATGCTGCGCGCCAGTTCACGCACACCTC
GAGGTTCAAGACGACGATCAATGGCATGGCGGGCCGCGTCGGCACGCTGGCGTGCGTTCAGAAAGCGTAA
TTCATACAAGAGCTCCGGGCCTCCATAGCTATCGAAATAGCGCAAGAGTTCGGCTGGGAAGCCACCCTCA
TCCGCCACCAGGCTGTCGCGCACCTGTGTCGCGACCACCACCGAATTCTGTTCAACACCACTAATACCGG
TAGCTTCTTCAATAGAGGACGGAGTGAATCCTTCACGTGATAGCGCCGAGATCAGCGGCGCGTATTCATG
CCACAGACCCAGTCGATCACGGAGTACAGCCAGGCGTTGCCCTAGATCTAAGTCTTTGTATTTATCAGGG
AGTGGACTCGGCGGCGGGTGAAACGGCTGATACAGTTGGTCCGGGGGTGCGGTCGGTGGCGGTGTGAAAG
GCAGCTTATTGTCACGTGGACCTCCACCAATCGGGCGTCCGTCTGGTCCCAGGATAACAGCCATACCCAT
GGTATATCTCCTAGTTGTACGCGTTGTTGGTGAAGTGCTCGTGAAAACACCTAAACGGACTGGCTGTTTC
CTGTGTGAAATTGTTATCCGCTCACAATTCCACACATTATACGAGCCGATGATTAATTGTCAACAGCTCA
TTTCAGAATATTTGCCAGAACCGTTATGATGTCGGCGCAAAAAACATTATCCAGAACGGGAGTGCGCCTT
GAGCGACACGAATTATGCAGTGATTTACGACCTGCACAGCCATACCACAGCTTCCGATGGCTGCCTGACG
CCAGAAGCATTGGTGCACCGTGCAGTCGATGATAAGCTGTCAAACATGAGAATTGTGCCTAATGAGTGAG
CTAACTTACATTAATTGCGTTGCGCATTAACGGCACTCCTCAGCAAATATAATGACCCTCTTGATAACCC
AAGAGGGCATTTTTTAATGCCCATGGCGTTTATTTGCCGACTACCTTGGTGATCTCGCCTTTCACGTAGT
GGACAAATTCTTCCAACTGATCTGCGCGCGAGGCCAAGCGATCTTCTTCTTGTCCAAGATAAGCCTGTCT
AGCTTCAAGTATGACGGGCTGATACTGGGCCGGCAGGCGCTCCATTGCCCAGTCGGCAGCGACATCCTTC
GGCGCGATTTTGCCGGTTACTGCGCTGTACCAAATGCGGGACAACGTAAGCACTACATTTCGCTCATCTC
CAGCCCAGTCGGGCGGCGAGTTCCATAGCGTTAAGGTTTCATTTAGCGCCTCAAATAGATCCTGTTCAGG
AACCGGATCAAAGAGTTCCTCCGCCGCTGGACCTACCAAGGCAACGCTATGTTCTCTTGCTTTTGTCAGC
AAGATAGCCAGATCAATGTCGATCGTGGCTGGCTCGAAGATACCTGCAAGAATGTCATTGCGCTGCCATT
CTCCAAATTGCAGTTCGCGCTTAGCTGGATAACGCCACGGAATGATGTCGTCGTGCACAACAATGGTGAC
TTCTACAGCGCGGAGAATCTCGCTCTCTCCAGGGGAAGCCGAAGTTTCCAAAAGGTCGTTGATCAAAGCT
CGCCGCGTTGTTTCATCAAGCCTTACGGTCACCGTAACCAGCAAATCAATATCACTGTGTGGCTTCAGGC
CGCCATCCACTGCGGAGCCGTACAAATGTACGGCCAGCAACGTCGGTTCGAGATGGCGCTCGATGACGCC
AACTACCTCTGATAGTTGAGTCGATACTTCGGCGATCACCGCTTCCCTCATACTCTTCCTTTTTCAATAT
TATTGAAGCATTTATCAGGGTTATTGTCTCATGAGCGGATACATATTTGAATGTATTTAGAAAAAT
Features (pLannotate 1.2.2; 23 found; start..end, strand, type, name):
     57..795     -  rep_origin     CloDF13 ori: Plasmids containing the CloDF13 (CDF) origin of replication can be propagated in E. coli cells that contain additional plasmids with compatible origins.
    885..929     +  terminator     rrnB T1 terminator: transcription terminator T1 from the E. coli rrnB gene
    952..2034    -  CDS            lacI: lac repressor; lacI; The lac repressor binds to the lac operator to inhibit transcription in E. coli. This inhibition can be relieved by adding lactose or isopropyl-β-D-thiogalactopyranoside (IPTG).
   2035..2112    -  promoter       lacIq promoter: lacI (mutant); In the lacIq allele, a single base change in the promoter boosts expression of the lacI gene about 10-fold.
   2125..2146    +  protein_bind   CAP binding site: CAP binding activates transcription in the presence of cAMP. E. coli catabolite activator protein
   2165..2182    +  promoter       tet promoter (fragment): E. coli promoter for tetracycline efflux protein gene
   2355..2383    +  promoter       tac promoter: strong E. coli promoter; hybrid between the trp and lac UV5 promoters
   2391..2407    +  protein_bind   lac operator: The lac repressor binds to the lac operator to inhibit transcription in E. coli. This inhibition can be relieved by adding lactose or isopropyl-β-D-thiogalactopyranoside (IPTG). lac repressor encoded by lacI
   2491..4113    +  CDS            RUBA_WHEAT: Experimental evidence at protein level: Swiss-Prot protein existence level 1. This protein binds RuBisCO small and large subunits and is implicated in the assembly of the enzyme oligomer. From Triticum aestivum (Wheat).
   4132..4154    +  RBS            RBS: efficient ribosome binding site from bacteriophage T7 gene 10 (Olins and Rangwala, 1989)
   4165..5799    +  CDS            CPN60B2 (fragment): CPNB2_ARATH - Also known as Cpn60-B(2). Experimental evidence at protein level: Swiss-Prot protein existence level 1. Involved in protein assisted folding. From Arabidopsis thaliana (Mouse-ear cress).
   5844..5866    +  RBS            RBS: efficient ribosome binding site from bacteriophage T7 gene 10 (Olins and Rangwala, 1989)
   5877..6485    +  CDS            CPN20 (fragment): CH20_ARATH - Also known as CHCPN10, CPN21. Experimental evidence at protein level: Swiss-Prot protein existence level 1. Involved in abscisic acid (ABA) signaling, independently of its co-chaperone role. Acts as negative regulator of the CHLH-WRKY40 coupled ABA signaling pathway, downstream of CHLH and upstream of WRKY40. From Arabidopsis thaliana (Mouse-ear cress).
   6595..6882    -  CDS            BSD2 (fragment): BSD2_MAIZE - Experimental evidence at transcript level: Swiss-Prot protein existence level 2. Chloroplast chaperone required for RuBisCo complex biogenesis and translational regulation of the RuBisCo large subunit (RbcL) (PubMed:10330470, PubMed:12239405). Stabilizes an end-state assembly intermediate of eight RbcL subunits until the small subunits (RBCSs) become available to produce a complete stable RuBisCo complex containing eight small and eight large subunits (By similarity). Involved in the differentiation of bundle sheath cells, especially chloroplast structure (PubMed:12239405). From Z
   6906..7274    -  CDS            RBCX2 (fragment): RBCX2_ARATH - Experimental evidence at protein level: Swiss-Prot protein existence level 1. Chaperone involved in RuBisCO assembly process. From Arabidopsis thaliana (Mouse-ear cress).
   7309..7785    -  CDS            ATP1 (fragment): ATP1_ARATH - Also known as PDL1 From Arabidopsis thaliana (Mouse-ear cress).
   7823..9136    -  CDS            RAF1 (fragment): RAF1_MAIZE - Experimental evidence at protein level: Swiss-Prot protein existence level 1. Required for assembly or stability of RuBisCO. Acts at a postchaperonin step to fold and/or assemble the large subunit (LS) into RuBisCO. From Zea mays (Maize).
   9181..9197    -  protein_bind   lac operator: The lac repressor binds to the lac operator to inhibit transcription in E. coli. This inhibition can be relieved by adding lactose or isopropyl-β-D-thiogalactopyranoside (IPTG). lac repressor encoded by lacI
   9205..9233    -  promoter       tac promoter: strong E. coli promoter; hybrid between the trp and lac UV5 promoters
   9406..9423    -  promoter       tet promoter (fragment): E. coli promoter for tetracycline efflux protein gene
   9442..9463    -  protein_bind   CAP binding site: CAP binding activates transcription in the presence of cAMP. E. coli catabolite activator protein
   9553..10341   -  CDS            aadA: S3AD_ECOLX - Experimental evidence at protein level: Swiss-Prot protein existence level 1. Mediates bacterial resistance to the antibiotics streptomycin and spectinomycin. From Escherichia coli.
  10342..10413   -  promoter       AmpR promoter: bla
