[The description below was written by a language model from this plasmid's Addgene catalogue record and pLannotate feature annotations shown in this document.]
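Description:
pTW386c is a 10.4 kb bacterial expression plasmid that supplies E. coli with a set of rice (Oryza sativa) chloroplast chaperones needed for Rubisco folding and assembly. It replicates from the CloDF13 (CDF) origin, which is compatible with other common origin classes and so allows it to be maintained alongside additional plasmids. Selection is with spectinomycin through the aadA adenylyltransferase gene, annotated here as driven by the AmpR (bla) promoter. The plasmid also carries lacI under the lacIq promoter, which raises repressor levels.

The payload is organised as two divergently oriented, IPTG-inducible operons, each headed by a tac promoter with a lac operator. The forward operon encodes the chaperonin components Cpn60α, Cpn60β and the co-chaperonin Cpn20-2, with T7 gene 10 ribosome binding sites annotated ahead of the second and third reading frames. The reverse operon carries four open reading frames in the order Raf1, a short frame, RbcX and Bsd2. By position and by the catalogue's insert list, the short frame, which the automated annotation labels as an Arabidopsis ATP1/PDL1 fragment, presumably corresponds to Raf2. The feature names point to wheat, Arabidopsis and maize proteins because they are nearest-homologue matches, whereas the record gives the species as O. sativa. An rrnB T1 terminator lies between the origin and lacI.

The Rubisco large and small subunit genes are not part of this construct. According to the associated study on chaperone selectivity, plasmids of this kind are used to test how species-matched chaperones affect assembly of plant Rubisco orthologs in E. coli.
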