Addgene plasmid #237321: pTW386c
Purpose: expresses O. sativa Cpn60α Cpn60β Cpn20-2 Raf1 Raf2 RbcX Bsd2
Depositing lab: Tina Wang. Depositing organization: University of Wisconsin, Madison. Publication: Effects of chaperone selectivity on the assembly of plant Rubisco orthologs in E. coli. Archer J, Kathpalia M, Lee BU, Li S, Wang T. J Exp Bot. 2025 Mar 31:eraf140. doi: 10.1093/jxb/eraf140. PubMed 40163664.
Backbone
  Vector backbone: CloDF13
  Vector type: Bacterial Expression
Growth in bacteria
  Bacterial resistance: Spectinomycin, 50 μg/mL
  Growth temperature: 37°C
  Growth strain: S2060
  Copy number: Unknown
Gene/Insert
  Gene/Insert name: O. sativa Cpn60α Cpn60β Cpn20-2 Raf1 Raf2 RbcX Bsd2
  Species: O. sativa
Terms and licenses: Academic/Nonprofit Terms; Industry Terms: Not Available to Industry
How to cite: pTW386c was a gift from Tina Wang (Addgene plasmid # 237321 ; http://n2t.net/addgene:237321 ; RRID:Addgene_237321)
